>Addgene plasmid #54105 | mEmerald-Gamma-Tubulin | addgene full sequence | sequence record 306360 | Addgene NGS Result
CTGTGGATAACCGTATTACCGCCATGCATTAGTTATTAATAGTAATCAATTACGGGGTCATTAGTTCATA
GCCCATATATGGAGTTCCGCGTTACATAACTTACGGTAAATGGCCCGCCTGGCTGACCGCCCAACGACCC
CCGCCCATTGACGTCAATAATGACGTATGTTCCCATAGTAACGCCAATAGGGACTTTCCATTGACGTCAA
TGGGTGGAGTATTTACGGTAAACTGCCCACTTGGCAGTACATCAAGTGTATCATATGCCAAGTACGCCCC
CTATTGACGTCAATGACGGTAAATGGCCCGCCTGGCATTATGCCCAGTACATGACCTTATGGGACTTTCC
TACTTGGCAGTACATCTACGTATTAGTCATCGCTATTACCATGGTGATGCGGTTTTGGCAGTACATCAAT
GGGCGTGGATAGCGGTTTGACTCACGGGGATTTCCAAGTCTCCACCCCATTGACGTCAATGGGAGTTTGT
TTTGGCACCAAAATCAACGGGACTTTCCAAAATGTCGTAACAACTCCGCCCCATTGACGCAAATGGGCGG
TAGGCGTGTACGGTGGGAGGTCTATATAAGCAGAGCTGGTTTAGTGAACCGTCAGATCCGCTAGCGCCAC
CATGCCGAGGGAAATCATCACCCTACAGTTGGGCCAGTGCGGCAATCAGATTGGGTTCGAGTTCTGGAAA
CAGCTGTGCGCCGAGCATGGTATCAGCCCCGAGGGCATCGTGGAGGAGTTCGCCACCGAGGGCACTGACC
ACAAGGACGTCTTTTTCTACCAGGCAGACGATGAGCACTACATCCCCCGGGCCGTGCTGCTGGACTTGGA
ACCCCGGGTGATCCACTCCATCCTCAACTCCCCCTATGCCAAGCTCTACAACCCAGAGAACATCTACCTG
TCGGAACATGGAGGAGGAGCTGGCAACAACTGGGCCAGCGGATTCTCCCAGGGAGAAAAGATCCATGAGG
ACATTTTTGACATCATAGACCGGGAGGCAGATGGTAGTGACAGTCTAGAGGGCTTTGTGCTGTGTCACTC
CATTGCTGGGGGGACAGGCTCTGGACTGGGTTCCTACCTCTTAGAACGGCTGAATGACAGGTATCCTAAG
AAGCTGGTGCAGACATACTCAGTGTTTCCCAACCAGGACGAGATGAGCGATGTGGTGGTCCAGCCTTACA
ATTCACTCCTCACACTCAAGAGGCTGACGCAGAATGCAGACTGTGTGGTGGTGCTGGACAACACAGCCCT
GAACCGGATTGCCACAGACCGCCTGCACATCCAGAACCCATCCTTCTCCCAGATCAACCAGCTGGTGTCT
ACCATCATGTCAGCCAGCACCACCACCCTGCGCTACCCTGGCTACATGAACAATGACCTCATCGGCCTCA
TCGCCTCGCTCATTCCCACCCCACGGCTCCACTTCCTCATGACCGGCTACACCCCTCTCACTACGGACCA
GTCAGTGGCCAGCGTGAGGAAGACCACGGTCCTGGATGTCATGAGGCGGCTGCTGCAGCCCAAGAACGTG
ATGGTGTCCACAGGCCGAGACCGCCAGACCAACCACTGCTACATCGCCATCCTCAACATCATCCAGGGAG
AGGTGGACCCCACCCAGGTCCACAAGAGCTTGCAGAGGATCCGGGAACGCAAGTTGGCCAACTTCATCCC
GTGGGGCCCCGCCAGCATCCAGGTGGCCCTGTCGAGGAAGTCTCCCTACCTGCCCTCGGCCCACCGGGTC
AGCGGGCTCATGATGGCCAACCACACCAGCATCTCCTCGCTCTTCGAGAGAACCTGTCGCCAGTATGACA
AGCTGCGTAAGCGGGAGGCCTTCCTGGAGCAGTTCCGCAAGGAGGACATGTTCAAGGACAACTTTGATGA
GATGGACACATCCAGGGAGATTGTGCAGCAGCTCATCGATGAGTACCATGCGGCCACACGGCCAGACTAC
ATCTCCTGGGGCACTCAGGAGCAGCGAATTCTGCAGTCGACGGTACCGCGGGCCCGGGATCCACCGGTCG
CCACCATGGTGAGCAAGGGCGAGGAGCTGTTCACCGGGGTGGTGCCCATCCTGGTCGAGCTGGACGGCGA
CGTAAACGGCCACAAGTTCAGCGTGTCCGGCGAGGGCGAGGGCGATGCCACCTACGGCAAGCTGACCCTG
AAGTTCATCTGCACCACCGGCAAGCTGCCCGTGCCCTGGCCCACCCTCGTGACCACCTTGACCTACGGCG
TGCAGTGCTTCGCCCGCTACCCCGACCACATGAAGCAGCACGACTTCTTCAAGTCCGCCATGCCCGAAGG
CTACGTCCAGGAGCGCACCATCTTCTTCAAGGACGACGGCAACTACAAGACCCGCGCCGAGGTGAAGTTC
GAGGGCGACACCCTGGTGAACCGCATCGAGCTGAAGGGCATCGACTTCAAGGAGGACGGCAACATCCTGG
GGCACAAGCTGGAGTACAACTACAACAGCCACAAGGTCTATATCACCGCCGACAAGCAGAAGAACGGCAT
CAAGGTGAACTTCAAGACCCGCCACAACATCGAGGACGGCAGCGTGCAGCTCGCCGACCACTACCAGCAG
AACACCCCCATCGGCGACGGCCCCGTGCTGCTGCCCGACAACCACTACCTGAGCACCCAGTCCAAGCTGA
GCAAAGACCCCAACGAGAAGCGCGATCACATGGTCCTGCTGGAGTTCGTGACCGCCGCCGGGATCACTCT
CGGCATGGACGAGCTGTACAAGTAAGCGGCCGCGACTCTAGATCATAATCAGCCATACCACATTTGTAGA
GGTTTTACTTGCTTTAAAAAACCTCCCACACCTCCCCCTGAACCTGAAACATAAAATGAATGCAATTGTT
GTTGTTAACTTGTTTATTGCAGCTTATAATGGTTACAAATAAAGCAATAGCATCACAAATTTCACAAATA
AAGCATTTTTTTCACTGCATTCTAGTTGTGGTTTGTCCAAACTCATCAATGTATCTTAAGGCGTAAATTG
TAAGCGTTAATATTTTGTTAAAATTCGCGTTAAATTTTTGTTAAATCAGCTCATTTTTTAACCAATAGGC
CGAAATCGGCAAAATCCCTTATAAATCAAAAGAATAGACCGAGATAGGGT
[37 nt withheld, positions 3131-3167]
AAAGAACGTGGACTCCAACGTCAAAGG
[49 nt withheld, positions 3195-3243]
T
[91 nt withheld, positions 3245-3335]
G
[124 nt withheld, positions 3337-3460]
CAGGTGGCACTTTTCGGGGAAATGTGCGCGGAACCCCTATTTGTTTATTTTTCTAAATACATTCAAATAT
GTATCCGCTCATGAGACAATAACCCTGATAAATGCTTCAATAATATTGAAAAAGGAAGAGTCCTGAGGCG
GAAAGAACCAGCTGTGGAATGTGTGTCAGTTAGGGTGTGGAAAGTCCCCAGGCTCCCCAGCAGGCAGAAG
TATGCAAAGCATGCATCTCAATTAGTCAGCAACCAGGTGTGGAAAGTCCCCAGGCTCCCCAGCAGGCAGA
AGTATGCAAAGCATGCATCTCAATTAGTCAGCAACCATAGTCCCGCCCCTAACTCCGCCCATCCCGCCCC
TAACTCCGCCCAGTTCCGCCCATTCTCCGCCCCATGGCTGACTAATTTTTTTTATTTATGCAGAGGCCGA
GGCCGCCTCGGCCTCTGAGCTATTCCAGAAGTAGTGAGGAGGCTTTTTTGGAGGCCTAGGCTTTTGCAAA
GATCGATCAAGAGACAGGATGAGGATCGTTTCGCATGATTGAACAAGATGGATTGCACGCAGGTTCTCCG
GCCGCTTGGGTGGAGAGGCTATTCGGCTATGACTGGGCACAACAGACAATCGGCTGCTCTGATGCCGCCG
TGTTCCGGCTGTCAGCGCAGGGGCGCCCGGTTCTTTTTGTCAAGACCGACCTGTCCGGTGCCCTGAATGA
ACTGCAAGACGAGGCAGCGCGGCTATCGTGGCTGGCCACGACGGGCGTTCCTTGCGCAGCTGTGCTCGAC
GTTGTCACTGAAGCGGGAAGGGACTGGCTGCTATTGGGCGAAGTGCCGGGGCAGGATCTCCTGTCATCTC
ACCTTGCTCCTGCCGAGAAAGTATCCATCATGGCTGATGCAATGCGGCGGCTGCATACGCTTGATCCGGC
TACCTGCCCATTCGACCACCAAGCGAAACATCGCATCGAGCGAGCACGTACTCGGATGGAAGCCGGTCTT
GTCGATCAGGATGATCTGGACGAAGAGCATCAGGGGCTCGCGCCAGCCGAACTGTTCGCCAGGCTCAAGG
CGAGCATGCCCGACGGCGAGGATCTCGTCGTGACCCATGGCGATGCCTGCTTGCCGAATATCATGGTGGA
AAATGGCCGCTTTTCTGGATTCATCGACTGTGGCCGGCTGGGTGTGGCGGACCGCTATCAGGACATAGCG
TTGGCTACCCGTGATATTGCTGAAGAGCTTGGCGGCGAATGGGCTGACCGCTTCCTCGTGCTTTACGGTA
TCGCCGCTCCCGATTCGCAGCGCATCGCCTTCTATCGCCTTCTTGACGAGTTCTTCTGAGCGGGACTCTG
GGGTTCGAAATGACCGACCAAGCGACGCCCAACCTGCCATCACGAGATTTCGATTCCACCGCCGCCTTCT
ATGAAAGGTTGGGCTTCGGAATCGTTTTCCGGGACGCCGGCTGGATGATCCTCCAGCGCGGGGATCTCAT
GCTGGAGTTCTTCGCCCACCCTAGGGGGAGGCTAACTGAAACACGGAAGGAGACAATACCGGAAGGAACC
CGCGCTATGACGGCAATAAAAAGACAGAATAAAACGCACGGTGTTGGGTCGTTTGTTCATAAACGCGGGG
TTCGGTCCCAGGGCTGGCACTCTGTCGATACCCCACCGAGACCCCATTGGGGCCAATACGCCCGCGTTTC
TTCCTTTTCCCCACCCCACCCCCCAAGTTCGGGTGAAGGCCCAGGGCTCGCAGCCAACGTCGGGGCGGCA
GGCCCTGCCATAGCCTCAGGTTACTCATATATACTTTAGATTGATTTAAAACTTCATTTTTAATTTAAAA
GGATCTAGGTGAAGATCCTTTTTGATAATCTCATGACCAAAATCCCTTAACGTGAGTTTTCGTTCCACTG
AGCGTCAGACCCCGTAGAAAAGATCAAAGGATCTTCTTGAGATCCTTTTTTTCTGCGCGTAATCTGCTGC
TTGCAAACAAAAAAACCACCGCTACCAGCGGTGGTTTGTTTGCCGGATCAAGAGCTACCAACTCTTTTTC
CGAAGGTAACTGGCTTCAGCAGAGCGCAGATACCAAATACTGTTCTTCTAGTGTAGCCGTAGTTAGGCCA
CCACTTCAAGAACTCTGTAGCACCGCCTACATACCTCGCTCTGCTAATCCTGTTACCAGTGGCTGCTGCC
AGTGGCGATAAGTCGTGTCTTACCGGGTTGGACTCAAGACGATAGTTACCGGATAAGGCGCAGCGGTCGG
GCTGAACGGGGGGTTCGTGCACACAGCCCAGCTTGGAGCGAACGACCTACACCGAACTGAGATACCTACA
GCGTGAGCTATGAGAAAGCGCCACGCTTCCCGAAGGGAGAAAGGCGGACAGGTATCCGGTAAGCGGCAGG
GTCGGAACAGGAGAGCGCACGAGGGAGCTTCCAGGGGGAAACGCCTGGTATCTTTATAGTCCTGTCGGGT
TTCGCCACCTCTGACTTGAGCGTCGATTTTTGTGATGCTCGTCAGGGGGGCGGAGCCTATGGAAAAACGC
CAGCAACGCGGCCTTTTTACGGTTCCTGGCCTTTTGCTGGCCTTTTGCTCACATGTTCTTTCCTGCGTTA
TCCCCTGATT
Features (pLannotate 1.2.2; 15 found; start..end, strand, type, name):
     90..393     +  enhancer       CMV enhancer: human cytomegalovirus immediate early enhancer
    394..597     +  promoter       CMV promoter: human cytomegalovirus (CMV) immediate early promoter
    632..1984    +  CDS            TUBG1: TBG1_HUMAN - Also known as TUBG. Experimental evidence at protein level: Swiss-Prot protein existence level 1. Tubulin is the major constituent of microtubules. The gamma chain is found at microtubule organizing centers (MTOC) such as the spindle poles or the centrosome. Pericentriolar matrix component that regulates alpha/beta chain minus-end nucleation, centrosome duplication and spindle formation. From Homo sapiens (Human).
   1985..2022    +  misc_feature   MCS (fragment): multiple cloning site
   2036..2755    +  CDS            mEmerald: brightly fluorescent monomeric variant of GFP mammalian codon-optimized
   2771..2854    +  CDS            large T antigen (fragment): large T antigen from SV40 (simian virus 40)
   2877..2998    +  polyA_signal   SV40 poly(A) signal: SV40 polyadenylation signal
   3032..3460    -  rep_origin     f1 ori (sequence partly withheld): f1 bacteriophage origin of replication; arrow indicates direction of (+) strand synthesis
   3487..3591    +  promoter       AmpR promoter: bla
   3593..3950    +  promoter       SV40 promoter: SV40 enhancer and early promoter
   3985..4779    +  CDS            NeoR/KanR: aminoglycoside phosphotransferase from Tn5; aph(3')-II (or nptII); confers resistance to neomycin, kanamycin, and G418 (Geneticin®)
   4800..4952    +  CDS            ble (fragment): BLE_KLEPN - Experimental evidence at protein level: Swiss-Prot protein existence level 1. Binding protein with a strong affinity to the bleomycin family of antibiotics. Binds to CL990; an antimitotic-antibiotic compound. From Klebsiella pneumoniae.
   5011..5058    +  polyA_signal   HSV TK poly(A) signal: herpes simplex virus thymidine kinase polyadenylation signal (Cole and Stacy, 1985)
   5149..5165    -  polyA_signal   bGH poly(A) signal (fragment): bovine growth hormone polyadenylation signal
   5387..5975    +  rep_origin     ori: high-copy-number ColE1/pMB1/pBR322/pUC origin of replication
