[The description below was written by a language model from this plasmid's Addgene catalogue record and pLannotate feature annotations shown in this document.]
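Description:
mEmerald-Gamma-Tubulin is a mammalian expression plasmid of about 6.1 kb, built on an mEmerald fusion-vector backbone, that produces human gamma-tubulin (TUBG1) fused at its C terminus to the green fluorescent protein mEmerald. Expression is driven by the human cytomegalovirus immediate-early enhancer and promoter. The TUBG1 open reading frame lies directly downstream and is joined to the mEmerald coding sequence through a short remnant of the multiple cloning site, which serves as a linker. An SV40 polyadenylation signal terminates the transcript; the small large T antigen fragment annotated just ahead of it is probably part of that SV40-derived region rather than a functional element. The record notes an R47H substitution in the gamma-tubulin insert relative to the reference transcript, but does not explain its significance.

For propagation in bacteria, the plasmid carries a high-copy ColE1/pUC-type origin and is selected with kanamycin. A single NeoR/KanR (aminoglycoside phosphotransferase) gene is placed behind tandem bacterial (bla) and SV40 early promoters and followed by an HSV TK polyadenylation signal, so the same cassette also allows G418 selection of stably transfected mammalian cells. An f1 origin is present as well. The short ble and bGH poly(A) fragments in the annotation appear to be backbone remnants or partial matches.

Gamma-tubulin is a pericentriolar component that nucleates microtubules at organizing centres, so the fusion labels centrosomes, the localization given in the record. It is suited to live- or fixed-cell fluorescence imaging, with excitation at 487 nm and emission at 509 nm.
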