Addgene plasmid #54105: mEmerald-Gamma-Tubulin
Purpose: Localization: Centrosomes, Excitation: 487, Emission: 509
Depositing lab: Michael Davidson.
Backbone
  Vector backbone: mEmerald
  Backbone size w/o insert (bp): 4750
  Vector type: Mammalian Expression
  Selectable markers: Neomycin (select with G418)
Growth in bacteria
  Bacterial resistance: Kanamycin, 50 μg/mL
  Growth temperature: 37°C
  Growth strain: DH5alpha
  Copy number: High Copy
Gene/Insert
  Gene/Insert name: Gamma-Tubulin (alt name: NM_001070.4)
  Species: H. sapiens (human)
  Mutation: R47H
  Entrez Gene: TUBG1 (a.k.a. CDCBM4, GCP-1, TUBG, TUBGCP1)
  Promoter: CMV
  Tag / fusion protein: mEmerald (C terminal on backbone)
  Cloning method: Unknown
  Sequencing primers: 5′ CMV-F; 3′ SV40pA-R
Terms and licenses: Academic/Nonprofit Terms; Industry Terms
Depositor comments: . Excitation = 487; Emission = 509. Localization data: Centrosomes
How to cite: mEmerald-Gamma-Tubulin was a gift from Michael Davidson (Addgene plasmid # 54105 ; http://n2t.net/addgene:54105 ; RRID:Addgene_54105)
