>Addgene plasmid #54105 | mEmerald-Gamma-Tubulin | addgene partial sequence | sequence record 89772 | EGFP-N 5'-CGTCGCCGTCCAGCTCGACCAG-3'
CCTTGCTCACCATGGTGGCGACCGGTGGATCCCGGGCCCGCGGTACCGTCGACTGCAGAATTCGCTGCTC
CTGAGTGCCCCAGGAGATGTAGTCTGGCCGTGTGGCCGCATGGTACTCATCGATGAGCTGCTGCACAATC
TCCCTGGATGTGTCCATCTCATCAAAGTTGTCCTTGAACATGTCCTCCTTGCGGAACTGCTCCAGGAAGG
CCTCCCGCTTACGCAGCTTGTCATACTGGCGACAGGTTCTCTCGAAGAGCGAGGAGATGCTGGTGTGGTT
GGCCATCATGAGCCCGCTGACCCGGTGGGCCGAGGGCAGGTAGGGAGACTTCCTCGACAGGGCCACCTGG
ATGCTGGCGGGGCCCCACGGGATGAAGTTGGCCAACTTGCGTTCCCGGATCCTCTGCAAGCTCTTGTGGA
CCTGGGTGGGGTCCACCTCTCCCTGGATGATGTTGAGGATGGCGATGTAGCAGTGGTTGGTCTGGCGGTC
TCGGCCTGTGGACACCATCACGTTCTTGGGCTGCAGCAGCCGCCTCATGACATCCAGGACCGTGGTCTTC
CTCACGCTGGCCACTGACTGGTCCGTAGTGAGAGGGGTGTAGCCGGTCATGAGGAAGTGGAGCCGTGGGG
TGGGAATGAGCGAGGCGATGAGGCCGATGAGGTCATTGTTCATGTAGCCAGGGTAGCGCAGGGTGGTGGT
GCTGGCTGACATGATGGTAGACACCAGCTGGTTGATCTGGGAGAAGGATGGGTTCTGGATGTGCAGGCGG
TCTGTGGCAATCCGGTTCAGGGCTGTGTTGTCCAGCACCACCACACAGTCTGCATTCTGCGTCAGCCTCT
TGAGTGTGAGGAGTGAATTGTAAGGCTGGACCACCACATCGCTCATCTCGTCCTGGTTGGGAAACACTGA
GTATGTCTGCACCAGCTTCTTAG
